>Addgene plasmid #146393 | pAc5.1B-lambdaN-HA-DmGW182-delDUFdelCterm_G | depositor full sequence | sequence record 288838 | Full Sequence
CTTCAAGGAATTAATTCTATATTCTAAAAACACAAATGATACTTCTAAAAAAAATCATGAATGGCATCAA
CTCTGAATCAAATCTTTGCAGATGCACCTACTTCTCATTTCCACTGTCACATCATTTTTCCAGATCTCGC
TGCCTGTTATGTGGCCCACAAACCAAGACACGTTTTATGGCCATTAAAGCTGGCTGATCGTCGCCAAACA
CCAAATACATATCAATATGTACATTCGAGAAAGAAGCGATCAAAGAAGCGTCTTCGGGCGAGTAGGAGAA
TGCGGAGGAGAAGGAGAACGAGCTGATCTAGTATCTCTCCACAATCCAATGCCAACTGACCAACTGGCCA
TATTCGGAGCAATTTGAAGCCAATTTCCATCGCCTGGCGATCGCTCCATTCTTGGCTATATGTTTTTCAC
CGTTCCCGGGGCCATTTTCAAAGACTCGTCGGTAAGATAAGATTGTGTCACTCGCTGTCTCTCTTCATTT
GTCGAAGAATGCTGAGGAATTTCGCGATGACGTCGGCGAGTATTTTGAAGAATGAGAATAATTTGTATTT
ATACGAAAATCAGTTAGTGGAATTTTCTACAAAAACATGTTATCTATAGATAATTTTGTTGCAAAATATG
TTGACTATGACAAAGATTGTATGTATATACCTTTAATGTATTCTCATTTTCTTATGTATTTATAATGGCA
ATGATGATACTGATGATATTTTAAGATGATGCCAGACCACAGGCTGATTTCTGCGTCTTTTGCCGAACGC
AGTGCATGTGCGGTTGTTGTTTTTTGGAATAGTTTCAATTTTCGGACTGTCCGCTTTGATTTCAGTTTCT
TGGCTTATTCAAAAAGCAAAGTAAAGCCAAAAAAGCGAGATGGCAATACCAAATGCGGCAAAACGGTAGT
GGAAGGAAAGGGGTGCGGGGCAGCGGAAGGAAGGGTGGGGCGGGGCGTGGCGGGGTCTGTGGCTGGGCGC
GACGTCACCGACGTTGGAGCCACTCCTTTGACCATGTGTGCGTGTGTGTATTATTCGTGTCTCGCCACTC
GCCGGTTGTTTTTTTCTTTTTATCTCGCTCTCTCTAGCGCCATCTCGTACGCATGCTCAACGCACCGCAT
GTTGCCGTGTCCTTTATGCGTCATTTTGGCTCGAAATAGGCAATTATTTAAACAAAGATTAGTCAACGAA
AACGCTAAAATAAATAAGTCTACAATATGGTTACTTATTGCCATGTGTGTGCAGCCAACGATAGCAACAA
AAGCAACAACACAGTGGCTTTCCCTCTTTCACTTTTTGTTTGCAAGCGCGTGCGAGCAAGACGGCACGAC
CGGCAAACGCAATTACGCTGACAAAGAGCAGACGAAGTTTTGGCCGAAAAACATCAAGGCGCCTGATACG
AATGCATTTGCAATAACAATTGCGATATTTAATATTGTTTATGAAGCTGTTTGACTTCAAAACACACAAA
AAAAAAAATAAAACAAATTATTTGAAAGAGAATTAGGAATCGGACAGCTTATCGTTACGGGCTAACAGCA
CACCGAGACGAAATAGCTTACCTGACGTCACAGCCTCTGGAAGAACTGCCGCCAAGCAGAGAGAGAGAGA
AAAAGAGGGAGAGCAGCTTAGACCGCATGTGCTTGTGTGTGAGGCGTCTCTCTCTTCGTCTCCTGTTTGC
GCAAACGCATAGACTGCACTGAGAAAATCGATTACCTATTTTTTATGAATGAATATTTGCACTATTACTA
TTCAAAACTATTAAGATAGCAATCACATTCAATAGCCAAATACTATACCACCTGAGCGATGCAACGAAAT
GATCAATTTGAGCAAAAATGCTGCATATTTAGGACGGCATCATTATAGAAATGCTTCTTGCTGTGTACTT
TTCTCTCGTCTGGCAGCTGTTTCGCCGTTATTGTTAAAACCGGCTTAAGTTAGGTGTGTTTTCTACGACT
AGTGATGCCCCTACTAGAAGATGTGTGTTGCACAAATGTCCCTGAATAACCAATTTGAAGTGCAGATAGC
AGTAAACGTAAGCTAATATGAATATTATTTAACTGTAATGTTTTAATATCGCTGGACATTACTAATAAAC
CCACTATAAACACATGTACATATGTATGTTTTGGCATACAATGAGTAGTTGGGGAAAAAATGTGTAAAAG
CACCGTGACCATCACAGCATAAAGATAACCAGCTGAAGTATCGAATATGAGTAACCCCCAAATTGAATCA
CATGCCGCAACTGATAGGACCCATGGAAGTACACTCTTCATGGCGATATACAAGACACACACAAGCACGA
ACACCCAGTTGCGGAGGAAATTCTCCGTAAATGAAAACCCAATCGGCGAACAATTCATACCCATATATGG
TAAAAGTTTTGAACGCGACTTGAGAGCGGAGAGCATTGCGGCTGATAAGGTTTTAGCGCTAAGCGGGCTT
TATAAAACGGGCTGCGGGACCAGTTTTCATATCACTACCGTTTGAGTTCTTGTGCTGTGTGGATACTCCT
CCCGACACAAAGCCGCTCCATCAGCCAGCAGTCGTCTAATCCAGAGACCCCGGATCGGGGTACCAACATG
GACGCACAAACACGACGACGTGAGCGTCGCGCTGAGAAACAAGCTCAATGGAAAGCTGCAAACGGTGGAT
CTCCTCCACATATGGCTTACCCATACGATGTTCCAGATTACGCTCCTCCAAGCTTGAATTCTGCAGATAT
CCAGCACAGTGGCGGCCGCATGCGTGAAGCCCTTTTTTCCCAAGATGGCTGGGGCTGTCAGCATGTTAAC
CAGGATACTAATTGGGAAGTTCCCAGTTCGCCAGAACCAGCCAATAAGGATGCACCCGGTCCACCAATGT
GGAAGCCAAGCATTAACAATGGTACTGATCTTTGGGAGTCCAATTTGAGAAACGGAGGTCAGCCGGCCGC
ACAGCAAGTTCCAAAGCCGTCGTGGGGTCATACACCATCCTCTAACTTAGGTGGAACATGGGGTGAGGAC
GACGATGGCGCCGATAGTAGTAGTGTGTGGACTGGAGGAGCTGTTAGCAACGCGGGATCCGGAGCTGCAG
TGGGAGTAAACCAAGCCGGAGTTAATGTCGGTCCAGGCGGTGTTGTTTCGTCTGGCGGACCTCAGTGGGG
ACAAGGTGTCGTTGGCGTCGGACTTGGATCAACTGGAGGTAACGGGTCAAGCAATATAACTGGATCGTCT
GGAGTCGCAACAGGTAGTAGCGGAAACTCCAGCAACGCTGGTAACGGTTGGGGAGACCCTCGTGAAATAC
GCCCTTTGGGAGTTGGTGGCTCCATGGATATTCGAAATGTTGAACATCGCGGCGGTAACGGTTCTGGAGC
AACTTCGAGCGATCCACGAGACATTCGCATGATCGATCCGCGTGACCCTATTCGAGGAGATCCCCGTGGA
ATATCTGGTCGTCTTAATGGGACCTCTGAAATGTGGGGTCATCATCCACAAATGTCCCATAACCAGTTGC
AAGGTATCAACAAAATGGTTGGTCAAAGTGTAGCAACTGCCAGCACCAGTGTCGGAACATCTGGCTCGGG
CATCGGTCCTGGAGGTCCCGGTCCTAGTACAGTATCAGGCAATATCCCAACACAGTGGGGGCCTGCTCAA
CCGGTAAGCGTTGGTGTAAGTGGTCCCAAAGACATGTCAAAACAGATAAGTGGATGGGAGGAACCATCAC
CACCGCCTCAGCGTCGCAGTATTCCTAACTACGATGATGGTACATCGTTGTGGGGTCAGCAAACTCGTGT
TCCCGCTGCAAGCGGTCACTGGAAAGACATGACTGATTCGATAGGTCGTAGTAGTCATCTCATGCGTGGC
CAAAGCCAAACGGGAGGTATAGGAATAGCCGGCGTTGGAAATAGCAATGTTCCAGTGGGAGCCAATCCAA
GTAATCCTATAAGCAGTGTAGTTGGACCTCAAGCCCGGATTCCATCTGTGGGCGGCGTACAACACAAACC
AGACGGCGGCGCTATGTGGGTGCATTCCGGCAATGTAGGTGGCAGAAATAATGTTGCTGCTGTTACTACT
TGGGGAGATGACACTCATAGCGTTAATGTCGGCGCTCCCAGCAGTGGCAGTGTATCCAGCAACAATTGGG
TTGATGACAAGTCCAACTCAACCTTGGCACAAAACTCTTGGAGCGACCCGGCCCCTGTTGGAGTTAGTTG
GGGCAATAAGCAAAGCAAACCGCCAAGCAATAGTGCTTCATCAGGTTGGAGCACTGCTGCGGGCGTGGTG
GATGGGGTTGATCTAGGATCTGAGTGGAACACGCACGGGGGGATTATTGGAAAATCTCAGCAACAACAAA
AACTAGCGGGACTTAACGTGGGAATGGTGAACGTAATTAACGCGGAGATCATTAAGCAAAGCAAGCAATA
CAGGATCCTTGTCGAGAACGGCTTTAAAAAGGAAGATGTAGAGCGGGCATTAGTGATTGCTAATATGAAC
ATCGAAGAGGCAGCCGATATGCTCCGTGCCAACTCATCCCTATCAATGGATGGTTGGCGTCGACATGATG
AGTCCCTTGGATCTTATGCCGACCACAATAGTTCAACAAGCAGCGGTGGATTTGCTGGTCGTTACCCGGT
CAACAGTGGACAACCTTCAATGTCCTTTCCTCATAATAACCTTATGAATAACATGGGAGGTACCGCTGTT
ACTGGAGGTAACAACAATACAAACATGACAGCTTTACAGGTGCAAAAGTATTTAAATCAAGGGCAACATG
GTGTCGCTGTTGGACCGCAAGCCGTTGGTAATTCTTCAGCAGTATCTGTCGGATTTGGTCAGAACACGTC
TAACGCAGCAGTGGCAGGAGCAGCCTCTGTAAATATAGCAGCAAATACAAACAACCAACCGTCTGGTCAG
CAAATTCGCATGCTAGGCCAGCAAATTCAGTTGGCCATTCATAGTGGTTTCATATCTAGTCAGATATTGA
CTCAACCGCTAACTCAAACAACCCTTAACCTTTTAAACCAACTTCTTAGCAATATTAAGCATCTCCAGGC
TGCGCAGCAATCCCTTACCCGCGGGGGAAATGTCAATCCAATGGCAGTGAATGTGGCTATATCTAAATAC
AAGCAGCAAATCCAGAATTTACAGAACCAGATAAATGCACAACAGGCTGTGTATGTAAAACAGCAAAATA
TGCAACCAACTTCACAACAACAACAGCCCCAACAACAGCAACTTCCTTCTGTTCATCTAAGTAACTCAGG
CAACGACTATTTAAGAGGTCACGATGCAATAAATAATTTGCAAAGCAACTTTTCTGAGCTCAATATTAAT
AAGCCAAGTGGATATCAAGGAGCGTCCAATCAACAATCCCGATTAAATCAGTGGAAGCTTCCAGTATTAG
ATAAGGAGATCAACTCTGACAGTACGGAATTTTCTCGTGCCCCAGGTGCAACGAAACAAAATTTGACGGC
CAACACAAGCAACATAAACTCTTTGGGTCTTCAAAACGATAGTACATGGTCAACTGGACGCAGTATTGGT
GACGGTTGGCCTGATCCCTCATCTGATGCCAATACCGGTAAAAATTCACCGACTGATTTACCGCCACTAA
GTTTATCGTCGTCTACATGGAGTTTTAATCCAAACCAAAATTATCCGAGTCACAGTTGGTCTGACAATAG
TCAACAATGTACCGCCACTTCGGAGCTTTGGACAAGCCCGCTAAATAAATCATCGTCTCGAGGTCCCCCG
CCAGGATTGACTGCCAATTCAAATAAATCTGCAAATAGTAATGCGTCAACGCCAACAACTATTACCGGAG
GTGCGAATGGATGGTTACAGCCTCGAAGTGGCGGTGTTCAAACCACAAACACTAATTGGACAGGTGGTAA
CACCACTTGGGGCTCCAGTTGGTTGCTTTTGAAAAATCTAACAGCACAGATTGATGGTCCTACTTTGCGT
ACACTGTGTATGCAGCATGGGCCCCTTGTCAGCTTTCACCCGTATTTGAACCAAGGAATTGCCTTATGTA
AATATACTACTCGTGAGGAGGCGAACAAGGCGCAAATGGCGTTAAACAACTGTGTCCTCGCCAACACCAC
AATATTTGCTGAATCTCCCAGCGAGAACGAGGTGCAAAGCATTATGCAGCACTTATAATCTAGAGGGCCC
GCGGTTCGAAGGTAAGCCTATCCCTAACCCTCTCCTCGGTCTCGATTCTACGCGTACCGGTCATCATCAC
CATCACCATTGAGTTTAAACCCGCTGATCAGCCTCGACTGTGCCTTCTAAGGCCTGAGCTCGCTGATCAG
CCTCGATCGAGGATCCAGACATGATAAGATACATTGATGAGTTTGGACAAACCACAACTAGAATGCAGTG
AAAAAAATGCTTTATTTGTGAAATTTGTGATGCTATTGCTTTATTTGTAACCATTATAAGCTGCAATAAA
CAAGTTAACAACAACAATTGCATTCATTTTATGTTTCAGGTTCAGGGGGAGGTGTGGGAGGTTTTTTAAA
GCAAGTAAAACCTCTACAAATGTGGTATGGCTGATTATGATCAGTCGACCGATGCCCTTGAGAGCCTTCA
ACCCAGTCAGCTCCTTCCGGTGGGCGCGGGGCATGACTATCGTCGCCGCACTTATGACTGTCTTCTTTAT
CATGCAACTCGTAGGACAGGTGCCGGCAGCGCTCTGGGTCATTTTCGGCGAGGACCGCTTTCGCTGGAGC
GCGACGATGATCGGCCTGTCGCTTGCGGTATTCGGAATCTTGCACGCCCTCGCTCAAGCCTTCGTCACTG
GTCCCGCCACCAAACGTTTCGGCGAGAAGCAGGCCATTATCGCCGGCATGGCGGCCGACGCGCTGGGCTA
CGTCTTGCTGGCGTTCGCGACGCGAGGCTGGATGGCCTTCCCCATTATGATTCTTCTCGCTTCCGGCGGC
ATCGGGATGCCCGCGTTGCAGGCCATGCTGTCCAGGCAGGTAGATGACGACCATCAGGGACAGCTTCAAG
GATCGCTCGCGGCTCTTACCAGCCAGCAAAAGGCCAGGAACCGTAAAAAGGCCGCGTTGCTGGCGTTTTT
CCATAGGCTCCGCCCCCCTGACGAGCATCACAAAAATCGACGCTCAAGTCAGAGGTGGCGAAACCCGACA
GGACTATAAAGATACCAGGCGTTTCCCCCTGGAAGCTCCCTCGTGCGCTCTCCTGTTCCGACCCTGCCGC
TTACCGGATACCTGTCCGCCTTTCTCCCTTCGGGAAGCGTGGCGCTTTCTCAATGCTCACGCTGTAGGTA
TCTCAGTTCGGTGTAGGTCGTTCGCTCCAAGCTGGGCTGTGTGCACGAACCCCCCGTTCAGCCCGACCGC
TGCGCCTTATCCGGTAACTATCGTCTTGAGTCCAACCCGGTAAGACACGACTTATCGCCACTGGCAGCAG
CCACTGGTAACAGGATTAGCAGAGCGAGGTATGTAGGCGGTGCTACAGAGTTCTTGAAGTGGTGGCCTAA
CTACGGCTACACTAGAAGGACAGTATTTGGTATCTGCGCTCTGCTGAAGCCAGTTACCTTCGGAAAAAGA
GTTGGTAGCTCTTGATCCGGCAAACAAACCACCGCTGGTAGCGGTGGTTTTTTTGTTTGCAAGCAGCAGA
TTACGCGCAGAAAAAAAGGATCTCAAGAAGATCCTTTGATCTTTTCTACGGGGTCTGACGCTCAGTGGAA
CGAAAACTCACGTTAAGGGATTTTGGTCATGAGATTATCAAAAAGGATCTTCACCTAGATCCTTTTAAAT
TAAAAATGAAGTTTTAAATCAATCTAAAGTATATATGAGTAAACTTGGTCTGACAGTTACCAATGCTTAA
TCAGTGAGGCACCTATCTCAGCGATCTGTCTATTTCGTTCATCCATAGTTGCCTGACTCCCCGTCGTGTA
GATAACTACGATACGGGAGGGCTTACCATCTGGCCCCAGTGCTGCAATGATACCGCGAGACCCACGCTCA
CCGGCTCCAGATTTATCAGCAATAAACCAGCCAGCCGGAAGGGCCGAGCGCAGAAGTGGTCCTGCAACTT
TATCCGCCTCCATCCAGTCTATTAATTGTTGCCGGGAAGCTAGAGTAAGTAGTTCGCCAGTTAATAGTTT
GCGCAACGTTGTTGCCATTGCTGCAGGCATCGTGGTGTCACGCTCGTCGTTTGGTATGGCTTCATTCAGC
TCCGGTTCCCAACGATCAAGGCGAGTTACATGATCCCCCATGTTGTGCAAAAAAGCGGTTAGCTCCTTCG
GTCCTCCGATCGTTGTCAGAAGTAAGTTGGCCGCAGTGTTATCACTCATGGTTATGGCAGCACTGCATAA
TTCTCTTACTGTCATGCCATCCGTAAGATGCTTTTCTGTGACTGGTGAGTACTCAACCAAGTCATTCTGA
GAATAGTGTATGCGGCGACCGAGTTGCTCTTGCCCGGCGTCAACACGGGATAATACCGCGCCACATAGCA
GAACTTTAAAAGTGCTCATCATTGGAAAACGTTCTTCGGGGCGAAAACTCTCAAGGATCTTACCGCTGTT
GAGATCCAGTTCGATGTAACCCACTCGTGCACCCAACTGATCTTCAGCATCTTTTACTTTCACCAGCGTT
TCTGGGTGAGCAAAAACAGGAAGGCAAAATGCCGCAAAAAAGGGAATAAGGGCGACACGGAAATGTTGAA
TACTCATACTCTTCCTTTTTCAATATTATTGAAGCATTTATCAGGGTTATTGTCTCATGAGCGGATACAT
ATTTGAATGTATTTAGAAAAATAAACAAATAGGGGTTCCGCGCACATTTCCCCGAAAAGTGCCACCTGAC
GTCTAAGAAACCATTATTATCATGACATTAACCTATAAAAATAGGCGTATCACGAGGCCCTTTCGT
Features (pLannotate 1.2.2; 11 found; start..end, strand, type, name):
     56..2568    +  promoter       Ac5 promoter: Drosophila melanogaster actin 5C promoter
   2588..2653    +  CDS            N (fragment): REGN_LAMBD - Experimental evidence at protein level: Swiss-Prot protein existence level 1. Plays a role as a transcriptional antitermination factor that allows the virus to initiate its lytic phase. Activates expression of the delayed viral early genes by modifying host RNA polymerase (RNAP) into a form that is resistant to termination signals. This antitermination function requires the host NusA protein which serves to stabilize the interaction between antitermination protein N and host RNA polymerase. From Escherichia phage lambda (Bacteriophage lambda).
   2678..2704    +  CDS            3xHA (fragment): three tandem HA epitope tags
   2750..6145    +  CDS            gw (fragment): GAWKY_DROME - Also known as GW182 From Drosophila melanogaster (Fruit fly).
   6171..6212    +  CDS            V5 tag: epitope tag from simian virus 5
   6312..6446    -  polyA_signal   SV40 poly(A) signal: SV40 polyadenylation signal
   6469..6553    -  CDS            large T antigen (fragment): large T antigen from SV40 (simian virus 40)
   6554..7024    +  CDS            TcR (fragment): tetracycline efflux protein; tet; confers resistance to tetracycline
   7068..7656    -  rep_origin     ori: high-copy-number ColE1/pMB1/pBR322/pUC origin of replication
   7827..8687    -  CDS            AmpR: β-lactamase; bla; confers resistance to ampicillin, carbenicillin, and related antibiotics
   8688..8792    -  promoter       AmpR promoter: bla
