[The description below was written by a language model from this plasmid's Addgene catalogue record and pLannotate feature annotations shown in this document.]
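Description:
pAc5.1B-lambdaN-HA-DmGW182-delDUFdelCterm_G is an insect-cell expression plasmid of about 8.9 kb. The catalogue lists the backbone as unknown, although the name and feature layout point to a pAc5.1-type vector. It is propagated in E. coli through a ColE1/pUC-family origin and selected with ampicillin via the β-lactamase gene and its bla promoter. The origin is annotated as a high-copy type, whereas the catalogue entry records the plasmid as low copy. Short annotated fragments of a tetracycline resistance gene and of SV40 large T antigen appear to be non-functional backbone remnants, and no selectable marker for insect cells is annotated.

The payload is driven by the constitutive Drosophila actin 5C promoter. The open reading frame begins with a short fragment of the bacteriophage lambda N protein, followed by an HA epitope (a 27-nt match to the 3xHA feature, consistent with a single copy), and then a roughly 3.4 kb fragment of Drosophila melanogaster gw (GW182). According to the construct name, this fragment lacks the DUF region and the C-terminal region; the exact deletion boundaries are not stated. A vector-derived V5 tag lies downstream of the insert, but the record does not show whether it is in frame and translated. An SV40 polyadenylation signal follows the cassette and is annotated on the opposite strand.

The lambda N peptide generally serves to tether a fusion protein to reporter mRNAs carrying BoxB hairpins. This makes the construct suited to tethering assays in Drosophila cultured cells, with the HA tag allowing detection or immunoprecipitation. The associated study concerns the GW182 silencing domain in microRNA-mediated translational repression and mRNA degradation, so this deletion mutant presumably helps map which regions are needed for silencing activity.
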