Addgene plasmid #146393: pAc5.1B-lambdaN-HA-DmGW182-delDUFdelCterm_G
Purpose: Insect Expression of DmGW182-delDUFdelCterm
Depositing lab: Elisa Izaurralde. Depositing organization: Max Planck Institute for Developmental Biology. Publication: The silencing domain of GW182 interacts with PABPC1 to promote translational repression and degradation of microRNA targets and is required for target release. Zekri L, Huntzinger E, Heimstadt S, Izaurralde E. Mol Cell Biol. 2009 Dec;29(23):6220-31. doi: 10.1128/MCB.01081-09. Epub 2009 Sep 21. PubMed 19797087.
Backbone
  Vector backbone: Unknown
  Vector type: Insect Expression
Growth in bacteria
  Bacterial resistance: Ampicillin, 100 μg/mL
  Growth temperature: 37°C
  Growth strain: DH5alpha
  Copy number: Low Copy
Gene/Insert
  Gene/Insert name: DmGW182-delDUFdelCterm
  Species: D. melanogaster (fly)
  Entrez Gene: gw (a.k.a. Dmel_CG31992, CG11484, CG31992, CG9905, Dmel\CG31992, GQ182, GW, GW182, Gw, Gw182, anon-EST:Posey205, dGW182, gw182)
  Cloning method: Unknown
Terms and licenses: Academic/Nonprofit Terms; Industry Terms: Not Available to Industry
Depositor comments: Plasmids from this collection were made available to the research community and donated after the lab closed. Please note that the sequence provided by the depositing laboratory may be theoretical/predicted or based on Sanger sequencing results. There may be discrepancies between sequencing results obtained by Addgene and the depositor sequence. If an Addgene verified sequence is not available, please contact before placing your order to request that our lab fully sequence the plasmid.
How to cite: pAc5.1B-lambdaN-HA-DmGW182-delDUFdelCterm_G was a gift from Elisa Izaurralde (Addgene plasmid # 146393 ; http://n2t.net/addgene:146393 ; RRID:Addgene_146393)
